>Addgene plasmid #110090 | pKOdeltagalK (Hyg) | addgene full sequence | sequence record 211192 | Addgene NGS Result
GTCTGACAGTTACCAATGCTTAATCAGTGAGGCACCTATCTCAGCGATCTGTCTATTTCGTTCATCCATA
GTTGCCTGACTCCCCGACGTGGCCGACCAGCCCGTCATCGTCAACGCCTGATCCGCGGTGCGGACAGGCC
GTGTCGCGACCGGCCGTGCGGAATTAAGCCGGCCCGTACCCTGTGAATAGAGGTCCGCTGTGACACAAGA
ATCCCTGTTACTTCTCGACCGTATTGATTCGGATGATTCCTACGCGAGCCTGCGGAACGACCAGGAATTC
TGGGAGCCGCTGGCCCGCCGAGCCCTGGAGGAGCTCGGGCTGCCGGTGCCGCCGGTGCTGCGGGTGCCCG
GCGAGAGCACCAACCCCGTACTGGTCGGCGAGCCCGGCCCGGTGATCAAGCTGTTCGGCGAGCACTGGTG
CGGTCCGGAGAGCCTCGCGTCGGAGTCGGAGGCGTACGCGGTCCTGGCGGACGCCCCGGTGCCGGTGCCC
CGCCTCCTCGGCCGCGGCGAGCTGCGGCCCGGCACCGGAGCCTGGCCGTGGCCCTACCTGGTGATGAGCC
GGATGACCGGCACCACCTGGCGGTCCGCGATGGACGGCACGACCGACCGGAACGCGCTGCTCGCCCTGGC
CCGCGAACTCGGCCGGGTGCTCGGCCGGCTGCACAGGGTGCCGCTGACCGGGAACACCGTGCTCACCCCC
CATTCCGAGGTCTTCCCGGAACTGCTGCGGGAACGCCGCGCGGCGACCGTCGAGGACCACCGCGGGTGGG
GCTACCTCTCGCCCCGGCTGCTGGACCGCCTGGAGGACTGGCTGCCGGACGTGGACACGCTGCTGGCCGG
CCGCGAACCCCGGTTCGTCCACGGCGACCTGCACGGGACCAACATCTTCGTGGACCTGGCCGCGACCGAG
GTCACCGGGATCGTCGACTTCACCGACGTCTATGCGGGAGACTCCCGCTACAGCCTGGTGCAACTGCATC
TCAACGCCTTCCGGGGCGACCGCGAGATCCTGGCCGCGCTGCTCGACGGGGCGCAGTGGAAGCGGACCGA
GGACTTCGCCCGCGAACTGCTCGCCTTCACCTTCCTGCACGACTTCGAGGTGTTCGAGGAGACCCCGCTG
GATCTCTCCGGCTTCACCGATCCGGAGGAACTGGCGCAGTTCCTCTGGGGGCCGCCGGACACCGCCCCCG
GCGCCTGACGCCCCGGGCCCGCGCCGAAGCCCGCTGCTGCGAGCCCGGAGCGGGCCGGCCGACGGCGGTG
CGGGCCCGGCGGCGGACGCTCAGCAGCGGCGGGCGTGAAAGGCCCTGGCATCCTCGATCATCTCCTCCAG
GGTGGGTCGGCCGGGCTTCCATCCCAGCTCGGCAAGGATCAACGAGGACAGTCGCACGACGAAGTTCTTC
TGGATCGCGCCCGTGCTGGAAGCACTCAACCTCGAAGCGTGTGGTTGCGGAGCCATCTAGCAACCACACG
ACCATGGATCCTCCCGCTGCGCTGAGTCTTCAGCGATCCCCATCCGCGACGTGCCAACTAGGTCTCCTCT
CGTCGTGAACAAGGCTACCGGGTTGCAACTCCTGTGCAACTCTCAGGCTTCAACGCGCTTCTACGACCTG
CAATTTCTTTCCACTTAGAGGATGCAGCCGAGAGGGGGTAAAAACCTCCCATTCGCCATTCAGGCTGCGC
AACTGTTGGGAAGGGCGTTTCGGTGCGGGCCTCTTCGCTATTACGCCAGCTGGCGAAAGGGGGATGTGCT
GCAAGGCGATTAAGTTGGGTAACGCCAGGGTTTTCCCAGTCACGACGTTGTAAAACGACGGCCAGTGAGC
GCGACGTAATAAGTTGAAGAGCATCTGCTCTTCAGCATCACTGCCCGCTTTCCAGTCGGGAAACCTGTCG
TGCCAGCTGCATTAACATGGTCATAGCTGTTTCCTTGCGTATTGGGCGCTCTCCGCTTCCTCGCTCACTG
ACTCGCTGCGCTCGGTCGTTCGGGTAAAGCCTGGGGTGCCTAATGAGCAAAAGGCCAGCAAAAGGCCAGG
AACCGTAAAAAGGCCGCGTTGCTGGCGTTTTTCCATAGGCTCCGCCCCCCTGACGAGCATCACAAAAATC
GACGCTCAAGTCAGAGGTGGCGAAACCCGACAGGACTATAAAGATACCAGGCGTTTCCCCCTGGAAGCTC
CCTCGTGCGCTCTCCTGTTCCGACCCTGCCGCTTACCGGATACCTGTCCGCCTTTCTCCCTTCGGGAAGC
GTGGCGCTTTCTCATAGCTCACGCTGTAGGTATCTCAGTTCGGTGTAGGTCGTTCGCTCCAAGCTGGGCT
GTGTGCACGAACCCCCCGTTCAGCCCGACCGCTGCGCCTTATCCGGTAACTATCGTCTTGAGTCCAACCC
GGTAAGACACGACTTATCGCCACTGGCAGCAGCCACTGGTAACAGGATTAGCAGAGCGAGGTATGTAGGC
GGTGCTACAGAGTTCTTGAAGTGGTGGCCTAACTACGGCTACACTAGAAGAACAGTATTTGGTATCTGCG
CTCTGCTGAAGCCAGTTACCTTCGGAAAAAGAGTTGGTAGCTCTTGATCCGGCAAACAAACCACCGCTGG
TAGCGGTGGTTTTTTTGTTTGCAAGCAGCAGATTACGCGCAGAAAAAAAGGATCTCAAGAAGATCCTTTG
ATCTTTTCTACGGGGTCTGACGCTCAGTGGAACGAAGGCGCGCCTGAGTGAGCTGATACCGCTCGCCGCA
GCCGAACGACCGAGCGCAGCGAGTCAGTGAGCGAGGAAGCGGAAGATCGGGCCCAGCCGGCCCACATATA
CCTGCCGTTCACTATTATTTAGTGAAATGAGATATTATGATATTTTCTGAATTGTGATTAAAAAGGCAAC
TTTATGCCCATGCAACAGAAACTATAAAAAATACAGAGAATGAAAAGAAACAGATAGATTTTTTAGTTCT
TTAGGCCCGTAGTCTGCAAATCCTTTTATGATTTTCTATCAAACAAAAGAGGAAAATAGACCAGTTGCAA
TCCAAACGAGAGTCTAATAGAATGAGGTCGAAAAGTAAATCGCGCGGGTTTGTTACTGATAAAGCAGGCA
AGACCTAAAATGTGTAAAGGGCAAAGTGTATACTTTGGCGTCACCCCTTACATATTTTAGGTCTTTTTTT
ATTGTGCGTAACTAACTTGCCATCTTCAAACAGGAGGGCTGGAAGAAGCAGACCGCTAACACAGTACATA
AAAAAGGAGACATGAACGATGAACATCAAAAAGTTTGCAAAACAAGCAACAGTATTAACCTTTACTACCG
CACTGCTGGCAGGAGGCGCAACTCAAGCGTTTGCGAAAGAAACGAACCAAAAGCCATATAAGGAAACATA
CGGCATTTCCCATATTACACGCCATGATATGCTGCAAATCCCTGAACAGCAAAAAAATGAAAAATATAAA
GTTCCTGAGTTCGATTCGTCCACAATTAAAAATATCTCTTCTGCAAAAGGCCTGGACGTTTGGGACAGCT
GGCCATTACAAAACACTGACGGCACTGTCGCAAACTATCACGGCTACCACATCGTCTTTGCATTAGCCGG
AGATCCTAAAAATGCGGATGACACATCGATTTACATGTTCTATCAAAAAGTCGGCGAAACTTCTATTGAC
AGCTGGAAAAACGCTGGCCGCGTCTTTAAAGACAGCGACAAATTCGATGCAAATGATTCTATCCTAAAAG
ACCAAACACAAGAATGGTCAGGTTCAGCCACATTTACATCTGACGGAAAAATCCGTTTATTCTACACTGA
TTTCTCCGGTAAACATTACGGCAAACAAACACTGACAACTGCACAAGTTAACGTATCAGCATCAGACAGC
TCTTTGAACATCAACGGTGTAGAGGATTATAAATCAATCTTTGACGGTGACGGAAAAACGTATCAAAATG
TACAGCAGTTCATCGATGAAGGCAACTACAGCTCAGGCGACAACCATACGCTGAGAGATCCTCACTACGT
AGAAGATAAAGGCCACAAATACTTAGTATTTGAAGCAAACACTGGAACTGAAGATGGCTACCAAGGCGAA
GAATCTTTATTTAACAAAGCATACTATGGCAAAAGCACATCATTCTTCCGTCAAGAAAGTCAAAAACTTC
TGCAAAGCGATAAAAAACGCACGGCTGAGTTAGCAAACGGCGCTCTCGGTATGATTGAGCTAAACGATGA
TTACACACTGAAAAAAGTGATGAAACCGCTGATTGCATCTAACACAGTAACAGATGAAATTGAACGCGCG
AACGTCTTTAAAATGAACGGCAAATGGTACCTGTTCACTGACTCCCGCGGATCAAAAATGACGATTGACG
GCATTACGTCTAACGATATTTACATGCTTGGTTATGTTTCTAATTCTTTAACTGGCCCATACAAGCCGCT
GAACAAAACTGGCCTTGTGTTAAAAATGGATCTTGATCCTAACGATGTAACCTTTACTTACTCACACTTC
GCTGTACCTCAAGCGAAAGGAAACAATGTCGTGATTACAAGCTATATGACAAACAGAGGATTCTACGCAG
ACAAACAATCAACGTTTGCGCCTAGCTTCCTGCTGAACATCAAAGGCAAGAAAACATCTGTTGTCAAAGA
CAGCATCCTTGAACAAGGACAATTAACAGTTAACAAATAAAAACGCAAAAGAAAATGCCGATATCCTATT
GGCATTGCGGCCGCGGTCTCGGCGGTGGGTCGTCTAGAGGTCTGACGCTCAGTGGAACGAAAACTCACGT
TAAGGGATTTTGGTCATGAGATTATCAAAAAGGATCTTCACCTAGATCCTTTTAAATTAAAAATGAAGTT
TTAAATCAATCTAAAGTATATATGAGTAAACTTG
Features (pLannotate 1.2.2; 9 found; start..end, strand, type, name):
     11..91      -  CDS            bla(M) (fragment): β-lactamase lacking the signal sequence; bla(M); allows cytosolic expression of β-lactamase
    203..1195    +  CDS            hyg: KHYB_STRHY - Experimental evidence at protein level: Swiss-Prot protein existence level 1. The aminoglycoside phosphotransferases achieve inactivation of their antibiotic substrates by phosphorylation. From Streptomyces hygroscopicus.
   1662..1818    -  CDS            lacZα (fragment): LacZα fragment of β-galactosidase; lacZ fragment
   1858..1905    -  CDS            lacI (fragment): lac repressor; lacI; The lac repressor binds to the lac operator to inhibit transcription in E. coli. This inhibition can be relieved by adding lactose or isopropyl-β-D-thiogalactopyranoside (IPTG).
   1942..1982    -  rep_origin     RSF ori (fragment): Plasmids containing the RSF 1030 origin of replication can be propagated in E. coli cells that contain additional plasmids with compatible origins.
   2060..2648    -  rep_origin     ori: high-copy-number ColE1/pMB1/pBR322/pUC origin of replication
   2705..2775    +  rep_origin     RSF ori (fragment): Plasmids containing the RSF 1030 origin of replication can be propagated in E. coli cells that contain additional plasmids with compatible origins.
   2793..3238    +  promoter       sacB promoter: sacR; sacB promoter and control region
   3239..4660    +  CDS            SacB: secreted levansucrase that renders bacterial growth sensitive to sucrose; Bacillus subtilis sacB; negative selection marker
