[The description below was written by a language model from this plasmid's Addgene catalogue record and pLannotate feature annotations shown in this document.]
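Description:
pKOdeltagalK (Hyg) is an empty backbone for generating gene knockouts in bacteria, derived from the pKO vector and belonging to a uniform cloning platform developed for mycobacterial genetics. According to the record, it is analogous to pKO but lacks the galK negative selection gene. The sequenced plasmid is about 4.9 kb and carries no insert. The user is expected to add the sequences that direct allelic exchange, but the record does not state the cloning site or the cloning method.

The plasmid is propagated in E. coli through a high-copy ColE1/pUC-type origin. No mycobacterial origin of replication is annotated, which fits a suicide-vector design in which the plasmid persists in the target host only by integrating into the chromosome, although the record does not say this explicitly. Selection relies on the hyg gene from Streptomyces hygroscopicus, an aminoglycoside phosphotransferase that confers hygromycin resistance. This marker can be used in both E. coli and mycobacteria.

Although galK has been removed, one counter-selection marker remains: the Bacillus subtilis sacB gene under its native sacR promoter and control region. SacB encodes levansucrase, which makes cells sensitive to sucrose. In a typical two-step scheme, hygromycin selects for single-crossover integrants, and sucrose then selects for clones that have lost the vector through a second recombination event.

The other annotated features are short fragments of bla, lacZα, lacI and an RSF origin. These appear to be non-functional remnants of earlier cloning steps or sequence-similarity hits rather than working elements.
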