Addgene plasmid #110090: pKOdeltagalK (Hyg)
Purpose: (Empty Backbone) Analogous to pKO but without the negative selection gene galK.
Depositing lab: Markus Seeger. Depositing organization: University of Zurich. Publication: A uniform cloning platform for mycobacterial genetics and protein production. Arnold FM, Hohl M, Remm S, Koliwer-Brandl H, Adenau S, Chusri S, Sander P, Hilbi H, Seeger MA. Sci Rep. 2018 Jun 22;8(1):9539. doi: 10.1038/s41598-018-27687-5. PubMed 29934571.
Backbone
  Vector backbone: pKO
  Vector type: Bacterial Knockout Generation
Growth in bacteria
  Bacterial resistance: Hygromycin, 200 μg/mL
  Growth temperature: 37°C
  Growth strain: DH5alpha
  Copy number: High Copy
Gene/Insert
  Gene/Insert name: None
Terms and licenses: Academic/Nonprofit Terms; Industry Terms: Not Available to Industry
How to cite: pKOdeltagalK (Hyg) was a gift from Markus Seeger (Addgene plasmid # 110090 ; http://n2t.net/addgene:110090 ; RRID:Addgene_110090)
